Addgene plasmid #187211: pSBK.011
Purpose: Expresses retron Eco1 ncRNA v35 (long a1/a2, barcode 3 [CTG-CAG]), and Cas1 + Cas2
Depositing lab: Seth Shipman. Depositing organization: J. David Gladstone Institutes. Publication: Recording gene expression order in DNA by CRISPR addition of retron barcodes. Bhattarai-Kline S, Lear SK, Fishman CB, Lopez SC, Lockshin ER, Schubert MG, Nivala J, Church GM, Shipman SL. Nature. 2022 Aug;608(7921):217-225. doi: 10.1038/s41586-022-04994-6. Epub 2022 Jul 27. PubMed 35896746.
Backbone
  Vector backbone: pRSFDuet-1
  Backbone manufacturer: Novagen
  Backbone size w/o insert (bp): 3829
  Total vector size (bp): 5212
  Vector type: Bacterial Expression, Synthetic Biology
Growth in bacteria
  Bacterial resistance: Kanamycin, 50 μg/mL
  Growth temperature: 37°C
  Growth strain: DH5alpha
  Copy number: Unknown
Gene/Insert 1
  Gene/Insert name: Retron Eco1 ncRNA v35 (long a1/a2, barcode 3 [CTG-CAG])
  Species: E. coli
  Insert size (bp): 203
  Promoter: T7/Lac
  Cloning method: Unknown
  Sequencing primers: 5′ CACGCGGTTGGGAATGTAAT; 3′ TATGCGGCCGTGTACAATAC
Gene/Insert 2
  Gene/Insert name: Cas1 + Cas2 (alt name: Cas1+2)
  Species: E. coli
  Insert size (bp): 1204
  Promoter: T7/Lac
  Cloning method: Gibson Cloning
  Sequencing primers: 5′ ATCATCACCACAGCCAGGAT; 3′ ATGTGCTGGCGTTCAAATTTCGCAGC
Terms and licenses: Academic/Nonprofit Terms; Industry Terms: Not Available to Industry
Depositor comments: P35Q mutation in Cas2 insert does not affect plasmid function. Please visit https://doi.org/10.1101/2021.08.11.455990 for bioRxiv preprint.
How to cite: pSBK.011 was a gift from Seth Shipman (Addgene plasmid # 187211 ; http://n2t.net/addgene:187211 ; RRID:Addgene_187211)
