[The description below was written by a language model from this plasmid's Addgene catalogue record and pLannotate feature annotations shown in this document.]
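Description:
pSBK.011 is a bacterial expression plasmid built on the pRSFDuet-1 backbone, a dual-cassette T7 vector for co-expressing two payloads in E. coli. It replicates from the RSF1030 origin, which is compatible with plasmids carrying other common origins, and is selected with kanamycin through an aminoglycoside phosphotransferase gene. The backbone also carries lacI with its own promoter, supplying lac repressor so that the T7/lac promoters stay off until induced with IPTG in a host that provides T7 RNA polymerase.

The two cassettes carry components of a retron-based molecular recording system. The first T7 promoter, which spans the sequence origin in the annotated record, sits upstream of the region where the catalogue places a roughly 200 bp insert encoding retron Eco1 ncRNA variant v35, with an extended a1/a2 stem region and a short barcode (barcode 3). This ncRNA itself was not picked up by the automated annotation. No retron reverse transcriptase is recorded on this plasmid, so the enzyme that converts the ncRNA into barcoded single-stranded DNA would presumably have to come from elsewhere. The second T7 promoter and lac operator drive E. coli cas1 (ygbT) followed by cas2 (ygbF), ending at a T7 terminator. The Cas1-Cas2 complex is the CRISPR integrase that captures DNA fragments and inserts them as new spacers into a CRISPR array. The depositor notes a P35Q substitution in Cas2 that does not affect function. Short S-tag, SET1 and TcR fragments in the feature table are likely backbone remnants or spurious annotation matches.

According to the associated publication, constructs of this type are used to record the order of gene expression events in DNA by having Cas1-Cas2 acquire retron-derived barcodes into CRISPR arrays.
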