Features (pLannotate 1.2.2; 17 found; start..end, strand, type, name):
    334..352     +  promoter       T7 promoter: promoter for bacteriophage T7 RNA polymerase
    353..377     +  protein_bind   lac operator: The lac repressor binds to the lac operator to inhibit transcription in E. coli. This inhibition can be relieved by adding lactose or isopropyl-β-D-thiogalactopyranoside (IPTG). lac repressor encoded by lacI
    419..1333    +  CDS            ygbT: CAS1_ECOLI - Also known as cas1. Experimental evidence at protein level: Swiss-Prot protein existence level 1. CRISPR (clustered regularly interspaced short palindromic repeat), is an adaptive immune system that provides protection against mobile genetic elements (viruses, transposable elements and conjugative plasmids) (PubMed:21255106, PubMed:24920831, PubMed:24793649). CRISPR clusters contain sequences complementary to antecedent mobile elements and target invading nucleic acids. CRISPR clusters are transcribed and processed into CRISPR RNA (crRNA). The Cas1-Cas2 complex is involved in CRIS
   1338..1619    +  CDS            ygbF: CAS2_ECOLI - Also known as cas2. Experimental evidence at protein level: Swiss-Prot protein existence level 1. CRISPR (clustered regularly interspaced short palindromic repeat), is an adaptive immune system that provides protection against mobile genetic elements (viruses, transposable elements and conjugative plasmids) (PubMed:21255106, PubMed:24920831, PubMed:24793649). CRISPR clusters contain sequences complementary to antecedent mobile elements and target invading nucleic acids. CRISPR clusters are transcribed and processed into CRISPR RNA (crRNA). The Cas1-Cas2 complex is involved in CRIS
   1749..1790    +  CDS            S-Tag (fragment): affinity and epitope tag derived from pancreatic ribonuclease A
   1820..1837    +  CDS            SET1 (fragment): solubility-enhancement tag derived from T7 phage gene 10B
   1845..1892    +  terminator     T7 terminator: transcription terminator for bacteriophage T7 RNA polymerase
   2055..2112    +  promoter       AmpR promoter (fragment): bla
   2121..2936    -  CDS            KanR: aminoglycoside phosphotransferase; aph(3')-Ia; confers resistance to kanamycin in bacteria or G418 (Geneticin®) in eukaryotes
   2937..3028    -  promoter       AmpR promoter: bla
   3044..3793    -  rep_origin     RSF ori: Plasmids containing the RSF 1030 origin of replication can be propagated in E. coli cells that contain additional plasmids with compatible origins.
   3876..3940    -  CDS            TcR (fragment): tetracycline efflux protein; tet; confers resistance to tetracycline
   3955..3976    -  protein_bind   CAP binding site: CAP binding activates transcription in the presence of cAMP. E. coli catabolite activator protein
   3989..5071    -  CDS            lacI: lac repressor; lacI; The lac repressor binds to the lac operator to inhibit transcription in E. coli. This inhibition can be relieved by adding lactose or isopropyl-β-D-thiogalactopyranoside (IPTG).
   5072..5149    -  promoter       lacI promoter: lacI
   5157..5192    -  CDS            TcR (fragment): tetracycline efflux protein; tet; confers resistance to tetracycline
   5195..2       +  promoter       T7 promoter (across the origin): promoter for bacteriophage T7 RNA polymerase
>Addgene plasmid #187211 | pSBK.011 | addgene full sequence | sequence record 367495 | Addgene NGS Result
GGGCATTTAACTATGATAAGATTCCGTATGCGCACCCTTAGCGAGAGGTTTATCATTAAGGTCAACCTCT
GGATGTTGTTTCGGCATCCTGCATTGAATCTGAGTTACAAGAAAATGGAGAGGTCTGACAGACCTCTCCA
CCCGTTTTTTCTGACGTAAGGGTGCGCATACGGAATCTTATCAACTTTCATGAAATCCGCTGCATCACCA
TCATCACCACAGCCAGGATCCGAATTCGAGCTCGGCGCGCCTGCAGGTCGACAAGCTTGCGGCCGCATAA
TGCTTAAGTCGAACAGAAAGTAATCGTATTGTACACGGCCGCATAATCGAAATTAATACGACTCACTATA
GGGGAATTGTGAGCGGATAACAATTCCCCATCTTAGTATATTAGTTAAGTATAAGAAGGAGATATACAAT
GACCTGGCTTCCCCTTAATCCCATTCCACTCAAAGATCGCGTCTCCATGATCTTTCTGCAATATGGGCAG
ATCGATGTAATAGATGGCGCGTTTGTACTTATCGACAAGACAGGGATCCGCACTCATATTCCTGTTGGCT
CGGTTGCCTGCATCATGCTGGAACCTGGTACACGGGTTTCGCATGCAGCTGTACGCCTGGCTGCGCAAGT
TGGAACATTGTTGGTATGGGTGGGGGAAGCGGGCGTTCGTGTTTATGCTTCTGGTCAGCCTGGAGGTGCG
CGTTCAGATAAGCTGCTCTATCAGGCAAAACTTGCTCTGGATGAAGATTTGCGTCTGAAGGTCGTACGTA
AAATGTTTGAACTTCGGTTTGGAGAACCTGCGCCTGCCCGGCGCTCCGTAGAGCAACTCAGAGGTATAGA
AGGCAGTCGCGTGCGGGCAACCTACGCACTTCTGGCGAAGCAATACGGCGTGACATGGAATGGACGTCGC
TACGATCCGAAAGACTGGGAAAAGGGCGATACGATCAACCAATGCATTAGCGCTGCAACTTCCTGTTTAT
ACGGCGTAACTGAAGCGGCGATACTTGCAGCTGGTTATGCACCAGCTATTGGGTTTGTGCATACAGGAAA
GCCTCTTTCCTTTGTTTACGATATTGCAGACATCATTAAATTTGACACTGTTGTACCGAAAGCTTTTGAG
ATAGCGCGTCGTAACCCTGGTGAGCCGGACCGGGAAGTCCGTTTGGCGTGCAGGGATATTTTTCGCAGTA
GTAAAACATTAGCCAAATTGATTCCGCTTATAGAGGACGTGCTTGCCGCTGGAGAAATACAACCGCCGGC
CCCACCTGAAGATGCACAGCCTGTTGCCATTCCGCTTCCTGTTTCACTGGGAGATGCAGGCCATCGGAGT
AGCTGAAATGAGTATGTTGGTCGTGGTCACTGAAAATGTACCTCAGCGCTTACGAGGCAGATTAGCCATC
TGGTTGTTGGAGGTACGTGCAGGGGTATATGTAGGTGATGTATCCGCAAAAATTCGTGAAATGATCTGGG
AACAAATAGCTGGACTGGCGGAAGAAGGCAATGTAGTGATGGCATGGGCAACGAATACAGAAACGGGATT
TGAGTTCCAGACATTTGGGTTAAACAGGCGTACCCCGGTAGATTTGGATGGTTTAAGGTTGGTGTCTTTT
TTACCTGTTTGAGCGGCCGCACTCGAGTCTGGTAAAGAAACCGCTGCTGCGAAATTTGAACGCCAGCACA
TTATGGCAGATCTCAATTGGATATCGGCCGGCCACGCGATCGCTGACGTCGGTACCCTCGAGTCTGGTAA
AGAAACCGCTGCTGCGAAATTTGAACGCCAGCACATGGACTCGTCTACTAGCGCAGCTTAATTAACCTAG
GCTGCTGCCACCGCTGAGCAATAACTAGCATAACCCCTTGGGGCCTCTAAACGGGTCTTGAGGGGTTTTT
TGCTGAAACCTCAGGCATTTGAGAAGCACACGGTCACACTGCTTCCGGTAGTCAATAAACCGGTAAACCA
GCAATAGACATAAGCGGCTATTTAACGACCCTGCCCTGAACCGACGACAAGCTGACGACCGGGTCTCCGC
AAGTGGCACTTTTCGGGGAATGTGCGCGGAACCCCTATTTGTTTATTTTTCTAAATACATTCAAATATGT
ATCCGCTCATGAATTAATTCTTAGAAAAACTCATCGAGCATCAAATGAAACTGCAATTTATTCATATCAG
GATTATCAATACCATATTTTTGAAAAAGCCGTTTCTGTAATGAAGGAGAAAACTCACCGAGGCAGTTCCA
TAGGATGGCAAGATCCTGGTATCGGTCTGCGATTCCGACTCGTCCAACATCAATACAACCTATTAATTTC
CCCTCGTCAAAAATAAGGTTATCAAGTGAGAAATCACCATGAGTGACGACTGAATCCGGTGAGAATGGCA
AAAGTTTATGCATTTCTTTCCAGACTTGTTCAACAGGCCAGCCATTACGCTCGTCATCAAAATCACTCGC
ATCAACCAAACCGTTATTCATTCGTGATTGCGCCTGAGCGAGACGAAATACGCGGTCGCTGTTAAAAGGA
CAATTACAAACAGGAATCGAATGCAACCGGCGCAGGAACACTGCCAGCGCATCAACAATATTTTCACCTG
AATCAGGATATTCTTCTAATACCTGGAATGCTGTTTTCCCGGGGATCGCAGTGGTGAGTAACCATGCATC
ATCAGGAGTACGGATAAAATGCTTGATGGTCGGAAGAGGCATAAATTCCGTCAGCCAGTTTAGTCTGACC
ATCTCATCTGTAACATCATTGGCAACGCTACCTTTGCCATGTTTCAGAAACAACTCTGGCGCATCGGGCT
TCCCATACAATCGATAGATTGTCGCACCTGATTGCCCGACATTATCGCGAGCCCATTTATACCCATATAA
ATCAGCATCCATGTTGGAATTTAATCGCGGCCTAGAGCAAGACGTTTCCCGTTGAATATGGCTCATACTC
TTCCTTTTTCAATATTATTGAAGCATTTATCAGGGTTATTGTCTCATGAGCGGATACATATTTGAATGTA
TTTAGAAAAATAAACAAATAGGCATGCAGCGCTCTTCCGCTTCCTCGCTCACTGACTCGCTACGCTCGGT
CGTTCGACTGCGGCGAGCGGTGTCAGCTCACTCAAAAGCGGTAATACGGTTATCCACAGAATCAGGGGAT
AAAGCCGGAAAGAACATGTGAGCAAAAAGCAAAGCACCGGAAGAAGCCAACGCCGCAGGCGTTTTTCCAT
AGGCTCCGCCCCCCTGACGAGCATCACAAAAATCGACGCTCAAGCCAGAGGTGGCGAAACCCGACAGGAC
TATAAAGATACCAGGCGTTTCCCCCTGGAAGCTCCCTCGTGCGCTCTCCTGTTCCGACCCTGCCGCTTAC
CGGATACATGTCCGCCTTTCTCCCTTCGGGAAGCGTGGCGCTTTCTCATAGCTCACGCTGTTGGTATCTC
AGTTCGGTGTAGGTCGTTCGCTCCAAGCTGGGCTGTGTGCACGAACCCCCCGTTCAGCCCGACCGCTGCG
CCTTATCCGGTAACTATCGTCTTGAGTCCAACCCGGTAAGACACGACTTATCGCCACTGGCAGCAGCCAT
TGGTAACTGATTTAGAGGACTTTGTCTTGAAGTTATGCACCTGTTAAGGCTAAACTGAAAGAACAGATTT
TGGTGAGTGCGGTCCTCCAACCCACTTACCTTGGTTCAAAGAGTTGGTAGCTCAGCGAACCTTGAGAAAA
CCACCGTTGGTAGCGGTGGTTTTTCTTTATTTATGAGATGATGAATCAATCGGTCTATCAAGTCAACGAA
CAGCTATTCCGTTACTCTAGATTTCAGTGCAATTTATCTCTTCAAATGTAGCACCTGAAGTCAGCCCCAT
ACGATATAAGTTGTAATTCTCATGTTAGTCATGCCCCGCGCCCACCGGAAGGAGCTGACTGGGTTGAAGG
CTCTCAAGGGCATCGGTCGAGATCCCGGTGCCTAATGAGTGAGCTAACTTACATTAATTGCGTTGCGCTC
ACTGCCCGCTTTCCAGTCGGGAAACCTGTCGTGCCAGCTGCATTAATGAATCGGCCAACGCGCGGGGAGA
GGCGGTTTGCGTATTGGGCGCCAGGGTGGTTTTTCTTTTCACCAGTGAGACGGGCAACAGCTGATTGCCC
TTCACCGCCTGGCCCTGAGAGAGTTGCAGCAAGCGGTCCACGCTGGTTTGCCCCAGCAGGCGAAAATCCT
GTTTGATGGTGGTTAACGGCGGGATATAACATGAGCTGTCTTCGGTATCGTCGTATCCCACTACCGAGAT
GTCCGCACCAACGCGCAGCCCGGACTCGGTAATGGCGCGCATTGCGCCCAGCGCCATCTGATCGTTGGCA
ACCAGCATCGCAGTGGGAACGATGCCCTCATTCAGCATTTGCATGGTTTGTTGAAAACCGGACATGGCAC
TCCAGTCGCCTTCCCGTTCCGCTATCGGCTGAATTTGATTGCGAGTGAGATATTTATGCCAGCCAGCCAG
ACGCAGACGCGCCGAGACAGAACTTAATGGGCCCGCTAACAGCGCGATTTGCTTGTGACCCAATGCGACC
AGATGCTCCACGCCCAGTCGCGTACCGTCTTCATGGGAGAAAATAATACTGTTGATGGGTGTCTGGTCAG
AGACATCAAGAAATAACGCCGGAACATTAGTGCAGGCAGCTTCCACAGCAATGGCATCCTGGTCATCCAG
CGGATAGTTAATGATCAGCCCACTGACGCGTTGCGCGAGAAGATTGTGCACCACCGCTTTACAGGCTTCG
ACGCCGCTTCGTTCTACCATCGACACCACCACGCTGGCACCCAGTTGATCGGCGCGAGATTTAATCGCCG
CGACAATTTGCGACGGCGCGTGCAGGGCCAGACTGGAGGTGGCAACGCCAATCAGCAACGACTGTTTGCC
CGCCAGTTGTTGTGCCACGCGGTTGGGAATGTAATTCAGCTCCGCCATCGCCGCTTCCACTTTTTCCCGC
GTTTTCGCAGAAACGTGGCTGGCCTGGTTCACCACGCGGGAAACGGTCTGATAAGAGACACCGGCATACT
CTGCGACATCGTATAACGTTACTGGTTTCACATTCACCACCCTGAATTGACTCTCTTCCGGGCGCTATCA
TGCCATACCGCGAAAGGTTTTGCGCCATTCGATGGTGTCCGGGATCTCGACGCTCTCCCTTATGCGACTC
CTGCATTAGGAAATTAATACGACTCACTATA
